Addgene plasmid #16822: XE226 Drosophila Chibby-pCS2P+
Depositing lab: Randall Moon. Depositing organization: University of Washington. Publication: Chibby, a nuclear beta-catenin-associated antagonist of the Wnt/Wingless pathway. Takemaru K, Yamaguchi S, Lee YS, Zhang Y, Carthew RW, Moon RT. Nature. 2003 Apr 24. 422(6934):905-9. 10.1038/nature01570 PubMed 12712206.
Backbone
  Vector backbone: pCS2P+
  Backbone size w/o insert (bp): 4100
  Vector type: Xenopus Expression
Growth in bacteria
  Bacterial resistance: Ampicillin, 100 μg/mL
  Growth temperature: 37°C
  Growth strain: DH5alpha
  Copy number: High Copy
Gene/Insert
  Gene/Insert name: Drosophila Chibby (alt name: cby)
  Species: D. melanogaster (fly)
  Insert size (bp): 300
  Entrez Gene: Cby (a.k.a. Dmel_CG13415, CG13415, Dmel\CG13415)
  Cloning method: Restriction Enzyme; 5′ cloning site BamH1 (unknown if destroyed); 3′ cloning site EcoR1 (unknown if destroyed)
  Sequencing primers: 5′ NA
Terms and licenses: Academic/Nonprofit Terms; Industry Terms: Not Available to Industry
Depositor comments: Description: The full coding sequence of Drosophila Chibby, 0.3kb, was amplified by PCR and subcloned into the BamH1 and EcoR1 sites of pCS2P+. Reference: K. Takemaru et al., Nature 422: 905 (2003)
How to cite: XE226 Drosophila Chibby-pCS2P+ was a gift from Randall Moon (Addgene plasmid # 16822 ; http://n2t.net/addgene:16822 ; RRID:Addgene_16822)
