[The description below was written by a language model from this plasmid's Addgene catalogue record.]
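Description:
XE226 Drosophila Chibby-pCS2P+ is a Xenopus expression plasmid carrying the full coding sequence of Drosophila melanogaster Chibby (cby, CG13415) in the pCS2P+ backbone. The backbone is about 4.1 kb without the insert. The plasmid is maintained in E. coli at high copy number under ampicillin selection. The insert of roughly 0.3 kb was amplified by PCR and subcloned between the BamHI and EcoRI sites of the vector; the record does not say whether these sites remain intact. No epitope tag, fusion partner or reporter is listed, so the construct appears to encode the untagged, full-length protein.

No feature table is supplied, and the record does not name the promoter or other regulatory elements. Vectors of the pCS2 family generally combine a strong CMV-derived promoter and an SV40 polyadenylation signal for expression in vertebrate cells and embryos. They also carry a phage RNA polymerase promoter upstream of the polylinker for in vitro synthesis of mRNA for embryo microinjection. The specific arrangement in pCS2P+ should be confirmed from the vector's own documentation.

The associated publication describes Chibby as a nuclear beta-catenin-associated antagonist of the Wnt/Wingless pathway. This plasmid therefore fits gain-of-function studies of the fly orthologue, such as testing whether it inhibits beta-catenin-dependent signalling in Xenopus embryos or cultured cells, or comparing it with vertebrate Chibby. The record does not spell out specific applications.
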