>Addgene plasmid #16822 | XE226 Drosophila Chibby-pCS2P+ | addgene partial sequence | sequence record 23407 | 16822 with SP6
TCTTTTGCGGATCCTCAGTTGTTTGCAATGCCGCTCTTCAACAAGAAGTTCGAGTCGAAGCCGATTCCAG
TGCGTCAGGGACGTTGCAATATAGGACATCCGGTGGCCACCGAGGATCTGGATGACTTCCGCCAGATTTC
CCTAACGCTGGGCAACAAGGAGCTGCGTTTTGCGGACGGCATCTGGATGCATTCGACCCGAAAGGGTGAC
GTAGATGATATGCTCCGGCTGAACAAGAAGTTTCGTGCCCTCGAGGAGGAGAACAATATGTGTAATCTTA
AGATCGAGGTGATGCTGGATCTGCTGGCCGAGCGCGACGGAACTAAGAATTCAAGGCCTCTCGAGCCTCT
AGATTCTGCAGCCCTATAGTGAGTCGTATTACGTAGATCCAGACATGATAAGATACATTGATGAGTTTGG
ACAAACCACAACTAGAATGCAGTGAAAAAAATGCTTTATTTGTGAAATTTGTGATGCTATTGCTTTATTT
GTAACCATTATAAGCTGCAATAAACAAGTTAACAACAACAATTGCATTCATTTTATGTTTCAGGTTCAGG
GGGAGGTGTGGGAGGTTTTTTAATTCGCGGCCGCGGCGCCAATGCATTGGGCCCGGTACCCAGCTTTTGT
TCCCTTTAGTGAGGGTTAATTGCGCGCTTGGCGTAATCATGGTCATAGCTGTTTCCTGTGTGAAATTGTT
ATCCGCTCACAATTCCACACAACATACGAGCCGGGAGCATAAAGTGTAAGCCTGGGGTGCCTAATGAGTG
AGCTAACTCNCATTATTGCGTTGCGCTCNCTGCCCGCT
